>Addgene plasmid #239240 | LentiCRISPR-B_sgRNA-RMP24 (pAVA3547) | addgene full sequence | sequence record 478416 | Addgene NGS Result
TTAATGTAGTCTTATGCAATACTCTTGTAGTCTTGCAACATGGTAACGATGAGTTAGCAACATGCCTTAC
AAGGAGAGAAAAAGCACCGTGCATGCCGATTGGTGGAAGTAAGGTGGTACGATCGTGCCTTATTAGGAAG
GCAACAGACGGGTCTGACATGGATTGGACGAACCACTGAATTGCCGCATTGCAGAGATATTGTATTTAAG
TGCCTAGCTCGATACATAAACGGGTCTCTCTGGTTAGACCAGATCTGAGCCTGGGAGCTCTCTGGCTAAC
TAGGGAACCCACTGCTTAAGCCTCAATAAAGCTTGCCTTGAGTGCTTCAAGTAGTGTGTGCCCGTCTGTT
GTGTGACTCTGGTAACTAGAGATCCCTCAGACCCTTTTAGTCAGTGTGGAAAATCTCTAGCAGTGGCGCC
CGAACAGGGACTTGAAAGCGAAAGGGAAACCAGAGGAGCTCTCTCGACGCAGGACTCGGCTTGCTGAAGC
GCGCACGGCAAGAGGCGAGGGGCGGCGACTGGTGAGTACGCCAAAAATTTTGACTAGCGGAGGCTAGAAG
GAGAGAGATGGGTGCGAGAGCGTCAGTATTAAGCGGGGGAGAATTAGATCGCGATGGGAAAAAATTCGGT
TAAGGCCAGGGGGAAAGAAAAAATATAAATTAAAACATATAGTATGGGCAAGCAGGGAGCTAGAACGATT
CGCAGTTAATCCTGGCCTGTTAGAAACATCAGAAGGCTGTAGACAAATACTGGGACAGCTACAACCATCC
CTTCAGACAGGATCAGAAGAACTTAGATCATTATATAATACAGTAGCAACCCTCTATTGTGTGCATCAAA
GGATAGAGATAAAAGACACCAAGGAAGCTTTAGACAAGATAGAGGAAGAGCAAAACAAAAGTAAGACCAC
CGCACAGCAAGCGGCCGCTGATCTTCAGACCTGGAGGAGGAGATATGAGGGACAATTGGAGAAGTGAATT
ATATAAATATAAAGTAGTAAAAATTGAACCATTAGGAGTAGCACCCACCAAGGCAAAGAGAAGAGTGGTG
CAGAGAGAAAAAAGAGCAGTGGGAATAGGAGCTTTGTTCCTTGGGTTCTTGGGAGCAGCAGGAAGCACTA
TGGGCGCAGCGTCAATGACGCTGACGGTACAGGCCAGACAATTATTGTCTGGTATAGTGCAGCAGCAGAA
CAATTTGCTGAGGGCTATTGAGGCGCAACAGCATCTGTTGCAACTCACAGTCTGGGGCATCAAGCAGCTC
CAGGCAAGAATCCTGGCTGTGGAAAGATACCTAAAGGATCAACAGCTCCTGGGGATTTGGGGTTGCTCTG
GAAAACTCATTTGCACCACTGCTGTGCCTTGGAATGCTAGTTGGAGTAATAAATCTCTGGAACAGATTTG
GAATCACACGACCTGGATGGAGTGGGACAGAGAAATTAACAATTACACAAGCTTAATACACTCCTTAATT
GAAGAATCGCAAAACCAGCAAGAAAAGAATGAACAAGAATTATTGGAATTAGATAAATGGGCAAGTTTGT
GGAATTGGTTTAACATAACAAATTGGCTGTGGTATATAAAATTATTCATAATGATAGTAGGAGGCTTGGT
AGGTTTAAGAATAGTTTTTGCTGTACTTTCTATAGTGAATAGAGTTAGGCAGGGATATTCACCATTATCG
TTTCAGACCCACCTCCCAACCCCGAGGGGACCCAGAGAGGGCCTATTTCCCATGATTCCTTCATATTTGC
ATATACGATACAAGGCTGTTAGAGAGATAATTAGAATTAATTTGACTGTAAACACAAAGATATTAGTACA
AAATACGTGACGTAGAAAGTAATAATTTCTTGGGTAGTTTGCAGTTTTAAAATTATGTTTTAAAATGGAC
TATCATATGCTTACCGTAACTTGAAAGTATTTCGATTTCTTGGCTTTATATATCTTGTGGAAAGGACGAA
ACACCGCTTACCGTGCGACGAAGTGTGTTTTAGAGCTAGAAATAGCAAGTTAAAATAAGGCTAGTCCGTT
ATCAACTTGAAAAAGTGGCACCGAGTCGGTGCTTTTTTGAATTCTAGATCTTGAGACAAATGGCAGTATT
CATCCACAATTTTAAAAGAAAAGGGGGGATTGGGGGGTACAGTGCAGGGGAAAGAATAGTAGACATAATA
GCAACAGACATACAAACTAAAGAATTACAAAAACAAATTACAAAAATTCAAAATTTTCGGGTTTATTACA
GGGACAGCAGAGATCCACTTTGGCGCCGGCTCGAGTGGCTCCGGTGCCCGTCAGTGGGCAGAGCGCACAT
CGCCCACAGTCCCCGAGAAGTTGGGGGGAGGGGTCGGCAATTGAACCGGTGCCTAGAGAAGGTGGCGCGG
GGTAAACTGGGAAAGTGATGTCGTGTACTGGCTCCGCCTTTTTCCCGAGGGTGGGGGAGAACCGTATATA
AGTGCAGTAGTCGCCGTGAACGTTCTTTTTCGCAACGGGTTTGCCGCCAGAACACAGGTGTCGTGACGCG
GGATCCGCCACCATGGATTACAAAGACGATGACGATAAGATGGCCCCAAAGAAGAAGCGGAAGGTCGGTA
TCCACGGAGTCCCAGCAGCCGACAAGAAGTACAGCATCGGCCTGGACATCGGCACCAACTCTGTGGGCTG
GGCCGTGATCACCGACGAGTACAAGGTGCCCAGCAAGAAATTCAAGGTGCTGGGCAACACCGACCGGCAC
AGCATCAAGAAGAACCTGATCGGAGCCCTGCTGTTCGACAGCGGCGAAACAGCCGAGGCCACCCGGCTGA
AGAGAACCGCCAGAAGAAGATACACCAGACGGAAGAACCGGATCTGCTATCTGCAAGAGATCTTCAGCAA
CGAGATGGCCAAGGTGGACGACAGCTTCTTCCACAGACTGGAAGAGTCCTTCCTGGTGGAAGAGGATAAG
AAGCACGAGCGGCACCCCATCTTCGGCAACATCGTGGACGAGGTGGCCTACCACGAGAAGTACCCCACCA
TCTACCACCTGAGAAAGAAACTGGTGGACAGCACCGACAAGGCCGACCTGCGGCTGATCTATCTGGCCCT
GGCCCACATGATCAAGTTCCGGGGCCACTTCCTGATCGAGGGCGACCTGAACCCCGACAACAGCGACGTG
GACAAGCTGTTCATCCAGCTGGTGCAGACCTACAACCAGCTGTTCGAGGAAAACCCCATCAACGCCAGCG
GCGTGGACGCCAAGGCCATCCTGTCTGCCAGACTGAGCAAGAGCAGACGGCTGGAAAATCTGATCGCCCA
GCTGCCCGGCGAGAAGAAGAATGGCCTGTTCGGAAACCTGATTGCCCTGAGCCTGGGCCTGACCCCCAAC
TTCAAGAGCAACTTCGACCTGGCCGAGGATGCCAAACTGCAGCTGAGCAAGGACACCTACGACGACGACC
TGGACAACCTGCTGGCCCAGATCGGCGACCAGTACGCCGACCTGTTTCTGGCCGCCAAGAACCTGTCCGA
CGCCATCCTGCTGAGCGACATCCTGAGAGTGAACACCGAGATCACCAAGGCCCCCCTGAGCGCCTCTATG
ATCAAGAGATACGACGAGCACCACCAGGACCTGACCCTGCTGAAAGCTCTCGTGCGGCAGCAGCTGCCTG
AGAAGTACAAAGAGATTTTCTTCGACCAGAGCAAGAACGGCTACGCCGGCTACATTGACGGCGGAGCCAG
CCAGGAAGAGTTCTACAAGTTCATCAAGCCCATCCTGGAAAAGATGGACGGCACCGAGGAACTGCTCGTG
AAGCTGAACAGAGAGGACCTGCTGCGGAAGCAGCGGACCTTCGACAACGGCAGCATCCCCCACCAGATCC
ACCTGGGAGAGCTGCACGCCATTCTGCGGCGGCAGGAAGATTTTTACCCATTCCTGAAGGACAACCGGGA
AAAGATCGAGAAGATCCTGACCTTCCGCATCCCCTACTACGTGGGCCCTCTGGCCAGGGGAAACAGCAGA
TTCGCCTGGATGACCAGAAAGAGCGAGGAAACCATCACCCCCTGGAACTTCGAGGAAGTGGTGGACAAGG
GCGCTTCCGCCCAGAGCTTCATCGAGCGGATGACCAACTTCGATAAGAACCTGCCCAACGAGAAGGTGCT
GCCCAAGCACAGCCTGCTGTACGAGTACTTCACCGTGTATAACGAGCTGACCAAAGTGAAATACGTGACC
GAGGGAATGAGAAAGCCCGCCTTCCTGAGCGGCGAGCAGAAAAAGGCCATCGTGGACCTGCTGTTCAAGA
CCAACCGGAAAGTGACCGTGAAGCAGCTGAAAGAGGACTACTTCAAGAAAATCGAGTGCTTCGACTCCGT
GGAAATCTCCGGCGTGGAAGATCGGTTCAACGCCTCCCTGGGCACATACCACGATCTGCTGAAAATTATC
AAGGACAAGGACTTCCTGGACAATGAGGAAAACGAGGACATTCTGGAAGATATCGTGCTGACCCTGACAC
TGTTTGAGGACAGAGAGATGATCGAGGAACGGCTGAAAACCTATGCCCACCTGTTCGACGACAAAGTGAT
GAAGCAGCTGAAGCGGCGGAGATACACCGGCTGGGGCAGGCTGAGCCGGAAGCTGATCAACGGCATCCGG
GACAAGCAGTCCGGCAAGACAATCCTGGATTTCCTGAAGTCCGACGGCTTCGCCAACAGAAACTTCATGC
AGCTGATCCACGACGACAGCCTGACCTTTAAAGAGGACATCCAGAAAGCCCAGGTGTCCGGCCAGGGCGA
TAGCCTGCACGAGCACATTGCCAATCTGGCCGGCAGCCCCGCCATTAAGAAGGGCATCCTGCAGACAGTG
AAGGTGGTGGACGAGCTCGTGAAAGTGATGGGCCGGCACAAGCCCGAGAACATCGTGATCGAAATGGCCA
GAGAGAACCAGACCACCCAGAAGGGACAGAAGAACAGCCGCGAGAGAATGAAGCGGATCGAAGAGGGCAT
CAAAGAGCTGGGCAGCCAGATCCTGAAAGAACACCCCGTGGAAAACACCCAGCTGCAGAACGAGAAGCTG
TACCTGTACTACCTGCAGAATGGGCGGGATATGTACGTGGACCAGGAACTGGACATCAACCGGCTGTCCG
ACTACGATGTGGACCATATCGTGCCTCAGAGCTTTCTGAAGGACGACTCCATCGACAACAAGGTGCTGAC
CAGAAGCGACAAGAACCGGGGCAAGAGCGACAACGTGCCCTCCGAAGAGGTCGTGAAGAAGATGAAGAAC
TACTGGCGGCAGCTGCTGAACGCCAAGCTGATTACCCAGAGAAAGTTCGACAATCTGACCAAGGCCGAGA
GAGGCGGCCTGAGCGAACTGGATAAGGCCGGCTTCATCAAGAGACAGCTGGTGGAAACCCGGCAGATCAC
AAAGCACGTGGCACAGATCCTGGACTCCCGGATGAACACTAAGTACGACGAGAATGACAAGCTGATCCGG
GAAGTGAAAGTGATCACCCTGAAGTCCAAGCTGGTGTCCGATTTCCGGAAGGATTTCCAGTTTTACAAAG
TGCGCGAGATCAACAACTACCACCACGCCCACGACGCCTACCTGAACGCCGTCGTGGGAACCGCCCTGAT
CAAAAAGTACCCTAAGCTGGAAAGCGAGTTCGTGTACGGCGACTACAAGGTGTACGACGTGCGGAAGATG
ATCGCCAAGAGCGAGCAGGAAATCGGCAAGGCTACCGCCAAGTACTTCTTCTACAGCAACATCATGAACT
TTTTCAAGACCGAGATTACCCTGGCCAACGGCGAGATCCGGAAGCGGCCTCTGATCGAGACAAACGGCGA
AACCGGGGAGATCGTGTGGGATAAGGGCCGGGATTTTGCCACCGTGCGGAAAGTGCTGAGCATGCCCCAA
GTGAATATCGTGAAAAAGACCGAGGTGCAGACAGGCGGCTTCAGCAAAGAGTCTATCCTGCCCAAGAGGA
ACAGCGATAAGCTGATCGCCAGAAAGAAGGACTGGGACCCTAAGAAGTACGGCGGCTTCGACAGCCCCAC
CGTGGCCTATTCTGTGCTGGTGGTGGCCAAAGTGGAAAAGGGCAAGTCCAAGAAACTGAAGAGTGTGAAA
GAGCTGCTGGGGATCACCATCATGGAAAGAAGCAGCTTCGAGAAGAATCCCATCGACTTTCTGGAAGCCA
AGGGCTACAAAGAAGTGAAAAAGGACCTGATCATCAAGCTGCCTAAGTACTCCCTGTTCGAGCTGGAAAA
CGGCCGGAAGAGAATGCTGGCCTCTGCCGGCGAACTGCAGAAGGGAAACGAACTGGCCCTGCCCTCCAAA
TATGTGAACTTCCTGTACCTGGCCAGCCACTATGAGAAGCTGAAGGGCTCCCCCGAGGATAATGAGCAGA
AACAGCTGTTTGTGGAACAGCACAAGCACTACCTGGACGAGATCATCGAGCAGATCAGCGAGTTCTCCAA
GAGAGTGATCCTGGCCGACGCTAATCTGGACAAAGTGCTGTCCGCCTACAACAAGCACCGGGATAAGCCC
ATCAGAGAGCAGGCCGAGAATATCATCCACCTGTTTACCCTGACCAATCTGGGAGCCCCTGCCGCCTTCA
AGTACTTTGACACCACCATCGACCGGAAGAGGTACACCAGCACCAAAGAGGTGCTGGACGCCACCCTGAT
CCACCAGAGCATCACCGGCCTGTACGAGACACGGATCGACCTGTCTCAGCTGGGAGGCGACAAGCGTCCT
GCTGCTACTAAGAAAGCTGGTCAAGCTAAGAAAAAGAAAGCTAGCGGCAGCGGCGCCACCAACTTCAGCC
TGCTGAAGCAGGCCGGCGACGTGGAGGAGAACCCCGGCCCCATGGCCAAGCCTTTGTCTCAAGAAGAATC
CACCCTCATTGAAAGAGCAACGGCTACAATCAACAGCATCCCCATCTCTGAAGACTACAGCGTCGCCAGC
GCAGCTCTCTCTAGCGACGGCCGCATCTTCACTGGTGTCAATGTATATCATTTTACTGGGGGACCTTGTG
CAGAACTCGTGGTGCTGGGCACTGCTGCTGCTGCGGCAGCTGGCAACCTGACTTGTATCGTCGCGATCGG
AAATGAGAACAGGGGCATCTTGAGCCCCTGCGGACGGTGCCGACAGGTGCTTCTCGATCTGCATCCTGGG
ATCAAAGCCATAGTGAAGGACAGTGATGGACAGCCGACGGCAGTTGGGATTCGTGAATTGCTGCCCTCTG
GTTATGTGTGGGAGGGCTAAACGCGTTAAGTCGACAATCAACCTCTGGATTACAAAATTTGTGAAAGATT
GACTGGTATTCTTAACTATGTTGCTCCTTTTACGCTATGTGGATACGCTGCTTTAATGCCTTTGTATCAT
GCTATTGCTTCCCGTATGGCTTTCATTTTCTCCTCCTTGTATAAATCCTGGTTGCTGTCTCTTTATGAGG
AGTTGTGGCCCGTTGTCAGGCAACGTGGCGTGGTGTGCACTGTGTTTGCTGACGCAACCCCCACTGGTTG
GGGCATTGCCACCACCTGTCAGCTCCTTTCCGGGACTTTCGCTTTCCCCCTCCCTATTGCCACGGCGGAA
CTCATCGCCGCCTGCCTTGCCCGCTGCTGGACAGGGGCTCGGCTGTTGGGCACTGACAATTCCGTGGTGT
TGTCGGGGAAATCATCGTCCTTTCCTTGGCTGCTCGCCTGTGTTGCCACCTGGATTCTGCGCGGGACGTC
CTTCTGCTACGTCCCTTCGGCCCTCAATCCAGCGGACCTTCCTTCCCGCGGCCTGCTGCCGGCTCTGCGG
CCTCTTCCGCGTCTTCGCCTTCGCCCTCAGACGAGTCGGATCTCCCTTTGGGCCGCCTCCCCGCGTCGAC
TTTAAGACCAATGACTTACAAGGCAGCTGTAGATCTTAGCCACTTTTTAAAAGAAAAGGGGGGACTGGAA
GGGCTAATTCACTCCCAACGAAGACAAGATCTGCTTTTTGCTTGTACTGGGTCTCTCTGGTTAGACCAGA
TCTGAGCCTGGGAGCTCTCTGGCTAACTAGGGAACCCACTGCTTAAGCCTCAATAAAGCTTGCCTTGAGT
GCTTCAAGTAGTGTGTGCCCGTCTGTTGTGTGACTCTGGTAACTAGAGATCCCTCAGACCCTTTTAGTCA
GTGTGGAAAATCTCTAGCAGTACGTATAGTAGTTCATGTCATCTTATTATTCAGTATTTATAACTTGCAA
AGAAATGAATATCAGAGAGTGAGAGGAACTTGTTTATTGCAGCTTATAATGGTTACAAATAAAGCAATAG
CATCACAAATTTCACAAATAAAGCATTTTTTTCACTGCATTCTAGTTGTGGTTTGTCCAAACTCATCAAT
GTATCTTATCATGTCTGGCTCTAGCTATCCCGCCCCTAACTCCGCCCATCCCGCCCCTAACTCCGCCCAG
TTCCGCCCATTCTCCGCCCCATGGCTGACTAATTTTTTTTATTTATGCAGAGGCCGAGGCCGCCTCGGCC
TCTGAGCTATTCCAGAAGTAGTGAGGAGGCTTTTTTGGAGGCCTAGGGACGTACCCAATTCGCCCTATAG
TGAGTCGTATTACGCGCGCTCACTGGCCGTCGTTTTACAACGTCGTGACTGGGAAAACCCTGGCGTTACC
CAACTTAATCGCCTTGCAGCACATCCCCCTTTCGCCAGCTGGCGTAATAGCGAAGAGGCCCGCACCGATC
GCCCTTCCCAACAGTTGCGCAGCCTGAATGGCGAATGGG
[124 nt withheld, positions 8720-8843]
C
[91 nt withheld, positions 8845-8935]
A
[49 nt withheld, positions 8937-8985]
CCTTTGACGTTGGAGTCCACGTTCTTT
[37 nt withheld, positions 9013-9049]
ACCCTATCTCGGTCTATTCTTTTGATTTATAAGGGATTTTGCCGATTTCGGCCTATTGGTTAAAAAATGA
GCTGATTTAACAAAAATTTAACGCGAATTTTAACAAAATATTAACGCTTACAATTTAGGTGGCACTTTTC
GGGGAAATGTGCGCGGAACCCCTATTTGTTTATTTTTCTAAATACATTCAAATATGTATCCGCTCATGAG
ACAATAACCCTGATAAATGCTTCAATAATATTGAAAAAGGAAGAGTATGAGTATTCAACATTTCCGTGTC
GCCCTTATTCCCTTTTTTGCGGCATTTTGCCTTCCTGTTTTTGCTCACCCAGAAACGCTGGTGAAAGTAA
AAGATGCTGAAGATCAGTTGGGTGCACGAGTGGGTTACATCGAACTGGATCTCAACAGCGGTAAGATCCT
TGAGAGTTTTCGCCCCGAAGAACGTTTTCCAATGATGAGCACTTTTAAAGTTCTGCTATGTGGCGCGGTA
TTATCCCGTATTGACGCCGGGCAAGAGCAACTCGGTCGCCGCATACACTATTCTCAGAATGACTTGGTTG
AGTACTCACCAGTCACAGAAAAGCATCTTACGGATGGCATGACAGTAAGAGAATTATGCAGTGCTGCCAT
AACCATGAGTGATAACACTGCGGCCAACTTACTTCTGACAACGATCGGAGGACCGAAGGAGCTAACCGCT
TTTTTGCACAACATGGGGGATCATGTAACTCGCCTTGATCGTTGGGAACCGGAGCTGAATGAAGCCATAC
CAAACGACGAGCGTGACACCACGATGCCTGTAGCAATGGCAACAACGTTGCGCAAACTATTAACTGGCGA
ACTACTTACTCTAGCTTCCCGGCAACAATTAATAGACTGGATGGAGGCGGATAAAGTTGCAGGACCACTT
CTGCGCTCGGCCCTTCCGGCTGGCTGGTTTATTGCTGATAAATCTGGAGCCGGTGAGCGTGGGTCTCGCG
GTATCATTGCAGCACTGGGGCCAGATGGTAAGCCCTCCCGTATCGTAGTTATCTACACGACGGGGAGTCA
GGCAACTATGGATGAACGAAATAGACAGATCGCTGAGATAGGTGCCTCACTGATTAAGCATTGGTAACTG
TCAGACCAAGTTTACTCATATATACTTTAGATTGATTTAAAACTTCATTTTTAATTTAAAAGGATCTAGG
TGAAGATCCTTTTTGATAATCTCATGACCAAAATCCCTTAACGTGAGTTTTCGTTCCACTGAGCGTCAGA
CCCCGTAGAAAAGATCAAAGGATCTTCTTGAGATCCTTTTTTTCTGCGCGTAATCTGCTGCTTGCAAACA
AAAAAACCACCGCTACCAGCGGTGGTTTGTTTGCCGGATCAAGAGCTACCAACTCTTTTTCCGAAGGTAA
CTGGCTTCAGCAGAGCGCAGATACCAAATACTGTTCTTCTAGTGTAGCCGTAGTTAGGCCACCACTTCAA
GAACTCTGTAGCACCGCCTACATACCTCGCTCTGCTAATCCTGTTACCAGTGGCTGCTGCCAGTGGCGAT
AAGTCGTGTCTTACCGGGTTGGACTCAAGACGATAGTTACCGGATAAGGCGCAGCGGTCGGGCTGAACGG
GGGGTTCGTGCACACAGCCCAGCTTGGAGCGAACGACCTACACCGAACTGAGATACCTACAGCGTGAGCT
ATGAGAAAGCGCCACGCTTCCCGAAGGGAGAAAGGCGGACAGGTATCCGGTAAGCGGCAGGGTCGGAACA
GGAGAGCGCACGAGGGAGCTTCCAGGGGGAAACGCCTGGTATCTTTATAGTCCTGTCGGGTTTCGCCACC
TCTGACTTGAGCGTCGATTTTTGTGATGCTCGTCAGGGGGGCGGAGCCTATGGAAAAACGCCAGCAACGC
GGCCTTTTTACGGTTCCTGGCCTTTTGCTGGCCTTTTGCTCACATGTTCTTTCCTGCGTTATCCCCTGAT
TCTGTGGATAACCGTATTACCGCCTTTGAGTGAGCTGATACCGCTCGCCGCAGCCGAACGACCGAGCGCA
GCGAGTCAGTGAGCGAGGAAGCGGAAGAGCGCCCAATACGCAAACCGCCTCTCCCCGCGCGTTGGCCGAT
TCATTAATGCAGCTGGCACGACAGGTTTCCCGACTGGAAAGCGGGCAGTGAGCGCAACGCAATTAATGTG
AGTTAGCTCACTCATTAGGCACCCCAGGCTTTACACTTTATGCTTCCGGCTCGTATGTTGTGTGGAATTG
TGAGCGGATAACAATTTCACACAGGAAACAGCTATGACCATGATTACGCCAAGCGCGCAATTAACCCTCA
CTAAAGGGAACAAAAGCTGGAGCTGCAAGC
Features (pLannotate 1.2.2; 29 found; start..end, strand, type, name):
      5..231     +  promoter       RSV promoter: Rous sarcoma virus enhancer/promoter
    232..412     +  LTR            5' LTR (truncated): truncated 5' long terminal repeat (LTR) from HIV-1
    459..584     +  misc_feature   HIV-1 Ψ: packaging signal of human immunodeficiency virus type 1
    568..931     +  CDS            HIV-1 gag (fragment): gag protein from human immunodeficiency virus 1; gag
   1077..1310    +  misc_feature   RRE: The Rev response element (RRE) of HIV-1 allows for Rev-dependent mRNA export from the nucleus to the cytoplasm.
   1687..1713    +  CDS            Rev (fragment): human immunodeficiency virus 1 (HIV-1) Rev protein; rev; enhances nuclear export of unspliced and incompletely spliced viral mRNAs
   1717..1957    +  promoter       U6 promoter: RNA polymerase III promoter for human U6 snRNA
   1987..2062    +  misc_RNA       gRNA scaffold: guide RNA scaffold for the Streptococcus pyogenes CRISPR/Cas9 system
   2110..2227    +  misc_feature   cPPT/CTS: central polypurine tract and central termination sequence of HIV-1
   2296..2507    +  promoter       EF-1α core promoter: core promoter for human elongation factor EF-1α
   2611..4212    +  CDS            Cas9(N): N-terminal portion of Streptococcus pyogenes Cas9 (Zetsche et al., 2015)
   4213..6711    +  CDS            Cas9(C): C-terminal portion of Streptococcus pyogenes Cas9 (Zetsche et al., 2015)
   6832..7230    +  CDS            BSD: blasticidin S deaminase; Aspergillus terreus BSD; confers resistance to blasticidin
   7246..7834    +  misc_feature   WPRE: woodchuck hepatitis virus posttranscriptional regulatory element
   7885..7904    +  misc_feature   cPPT/CTS (fragment): central polypurine tract and central termination sequence of HIV-1
   7906..8139    +  LTR            3' LTR (ΔU3): self-inactivating 3' long terminal repeat (LTR) from HIV-1
   8217..8338    +  polyA_signal   SV40 poly(A) signal: SV40 polyadenylation signal
   8378..8513    +  rep_origin     SV40 ori: SV40 origin of replication
   8534..8552    -  promoter       T7 promoter: promoter for bacteriophage T7 RNA polymerase
   8560..8715    +  CDS            lacZα (fragment): LacZα fragment of β-galactosidase; lacZ fragment
   8720..9148    +  rep_origin     f1 ori (sequence partly withheld): f1 bacteriophage origin of replication; arrow indicates direction of (+) strand synthesis
   9201..9305    +  promoter       AmpR promoter: bla
   9306..10166   +  CDS            AmpR: β-lactamase; bla; confers resistance to ampicillin, carbenicillin, and related antibiotics
  10337..10925   +  rep_origin     ori: high-copy-number ColE1/pMB1/pBR322/pUC origin of replication
  11108..11200   +  CDS            lacI (fragment): lac repressor; lacI; The lac repressor binds to the lac operator to inhibit transcription in E. coli. This inhibition can be relieved by adding lactose or isopropyl-β-D-thiogalactopyranoside (IPTG).
  11213..11234   +  protein_bind   CAP binding site: CAP binding activates transcription in the presence of cAMP. E. coli catabolite activator protein
  11249..11279   +  promoter       lac promoter: promoter for the E. coli lac operon
  11283..11305   +  protein_bind   lac operator (fragment): The lac repressor binds to the lac operator to inhibit transcription in E. coli. This inhibition can be relieved by adding lactose or isopropyl-β-D-thiogalactopyranoside (IPTG). lac repressor encoded by lacI
  11348..11366   +  promoter       T3 promoter: promoter for bacteriophage T3 RNA polymerase
