[The description below was written by a language model from this plasmid's Addgene catalogue record and pLannotate feature annotations shown in this document.]
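Description:
LentiCRISPR-B_sgRNA-RMP24 (pAVA3547) is an all-in-one lentiviral CRISPR/Cas9 plasmid of about 11.4 kb, built on the LentiCRISPR-B backbone, that delivers both Streptococcus pyogenes Cas9 and a single guide RNA directed against human RMP24. It is propagated in E. coli through a high-copy ColE1/pUC-type origin with ampicillin selection (AmpR); an f1 origin, an SV40 origin and remnants of lac and phage promoter sequences from the cloning backbone are also present. The recorded growth strain is a recombination-limiting strain, as is typical for repeat-containing lentiviral plasmids.

The transfer cassette has a third-generation layout. An RSV promoter fused to a truncated HIV-1 5' LTR drives genomic RNA production in packaging cells. It is followed by the Ψ packaging signal with a gag fragment, the RRE for Rev-dependent nuclear export, and a cPPT/CTS element. A self-inactivating ΔU3 3' LTR and an SV40 polyadenylation signal close the cassette. Within it, a human U6 RNA polymerase III promoter transcribes the RMP24-targeting spacer fused to the SpCas9 guide scaffold; this sgRNA was inserted by Gibson cloning. Downstream, an EF-1α core promoter drives Cas9, which the record describes as linked through a P2A self-cleaving peptide to blasticidin S deaminase, so that one transcript yields both the nuclease and the mammalian selection marker. The P2A itself is not annotated in the feature table, and Cas9 is annotated there as two contiguous halves that together make up the full coding sequence. A WPRE enhances expression of the transcript.

The construct is suited to producing lentivirus for transduction of human cells, blasticidin selection of transduced populations, and Cas9-mediated disruption of RMP24. The associated publication title identifies RMP24 as a protein component specific to human ribonuclease MRP.
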