Addgene plasmid #239240: LentiCRISPR-B_sgRNA-RMP24 (pAVA3547)
Purpose: Lentiviral vector expressing Cas9-P2A-Blasticidin and an sgRNA targeting RMP24
Depositing lab: Andrei Alexandrov. Depositing organization: Clemson University. Publication: Identification of RMP24 and RMP64, human ribonuclease MRP-specific protein components. Che R, Mirani B, Panah M, Chen X, Luo H, Alexandrov A. Cell Rep. 2025 Jun 24;44(6):115752. doi: 10.1016/j.celrep.2025.115752. Epub 2025 May 24. PubMed 40413743.
Backbone
  Vector backbone: LentiCRISPR-B
  Vector type: Mammalian Expression
  Selectable markers: Blasticidin
Growth in bacteria
  Bacterial resistance: Ampicillin, 100 μg/mL
  Growth temperature: 37°C
  Growth strain: NEB Stable
  Copy number: High Copy
Gene/Insert
  Gene/Insert name: U6-driven sgRNA targeting RMP24
  gRNA/shRNA sequence: CTTACCGTGCGACGAAGTGT
  Species: H. sapiens (human)
  Cloning method: Gibson Cloning
  Sequencing primers: 5′ CGTGACGTAGAAAGTAATAATTTCTTGGGTAG
Terms and licenses: Academic/Nonprofit Terms; Industry Terms: Not Available to Industry
Depositor comments: Please visit https://doi.org/10.1101/2025.01.19.633795 for bioRxiv preprint.
How to cite: LentiCRISPR-B_sgRNA-RMP24 (pAVA3547) was a gift from Andrei Alexandrov (Addgene plasmid # 239240 ; http://n2t.net/addgene:239240 ; RRID:Addgene_239240)
